>Addgene plasmid #105971 | pME mKate2-dynactin1-811 | addgene full sequence | sequence record 203041 | Addgene NGS Result
CTTTCCTGCGTTATCCCCTGATTCTGTGGATAACCGTATTACCGCCTTTGAGTGAGCTGATACCGCTCGC
CGCAGCCGAACGACCGAGCGCAGCGAGTCAGTGAGCGAGGAAGCGGAAGAGCGCCCAATACGCAAACCGC
CTCTCCCCGCGCGTTGGCCGATTCATTAATGCAGCTGGCACGACAGGTTTCCCGACTGGAAAGCGGGCAG
TGAGCGCAACGCAATTAATACGCGTACCGCTAGCCAGGAAGAGTTTGTAGAAACGCAAAAAGGCCATCCG
TCAGGATGGCCTTCTGCTTAGTTTGATGCCTGGCAGTTTATGGCGGGCGTCCTGCCCGCCACCCTCCGGG
CCGTTGCTTCACAACGTTCAAATCCGCTCCCGGCGGATTTGTCCTACTCAGGAGAGCGTTCACCGACAAA
CAACAGATAAAACGAAAGGCCCAGTCTTCCGACTGAGCCTTTCGTTTTATTTGATGCCTGGCAGTTCCCT
ACTCTCGCGTTAACGCTAGCATGGATGTTTTCCCAGTCACGACGTTGTAAAACGACGGCCAGTCTTAAGC
TCGGGCCCCAAATAATGATTTTATTTTGACTGATAGTGACCTGTTCGTTGCAACAAATTGATGAGCAATG
CTTTTTTATAATGCCAACTTTGTACAAAAAAGCAGGCTGGATGGTGAGCGAGCTGATTAAGGAGAACATG
CACATGAAGCTGTACATGGAGGGCACCGTGAACAACCACCACTTCAAGTGCACATCCGAGGGCGAAGGCA
AGCCCTACGAGGGCACCCAGACCATGAGAATCAAGGCGGTCGAGGGCGGCCCTCTCCCCTTCGCCTTCGA
CATCCTGGCTACCAGCTTCATGTACGGCAGCAAAACCTTCATCAACCACACCCAGGGCATCCCCGACTTC
TTTAAGCAGTCCTTCCCCGAGGGCTTCACATGGGAGAGAGTCACCACATACGAAGACGGGGGCGTGCTGA
CCGCTACCCAGGACACCAGCCTCCAGGACGGCTGCCTCATCTACAACGTCAAGATCAGAGGGGTGAACTT
CCCATCCAACGGCCCTGTGATGCAGAAGAAAACACTCGGCTGGGAGGCCTCCACCGAGACCCTGTACCCC
GCTGACGGCGGCCTGGAAGGCAGAGCCGACATGGCCCTGAAGCTCGTGGGCGGGGGCCACCTGATCTGCA
ACTTGAAGACCACATACAGATCCAAGAAACCCGCTAAGAACCTCAAGATGCCCGGCGTCTACTATGTGGA
CAGAAGACTGGAAAGAATCAAGGAGGCCGACAAAGAGACCTACGTCGAGCAGCACGAGGTGGCTGTGGCC
AGATACTGCGACCTCCCTAGCAAACTGGGGCACAGAGATATCATGGCACAGAGCAAGAGGCACGTGTACA
GCCGGACGCCCAGCGGCAGCAGGATGAGTGCGGAGGCAAGCGCCCGGCCTCTGCGGGTGGGCTCCCGTGT
AGAGGTGATTGGAAAAGGCCACCGAGGCACTGTGGCCTATGTTGGAGCCACACTGTTTGCCACTGGCAAA
TGGGTAGGCATGATTCTGGATGAAGCAAAGGGCAAAAATGATGGAACTGTTCAAGGCAGGAAGTACTTCA
CTTGTGATGAAGGGCATGGCATCTTTGTGCGCCAGTCCCAGATCCAGGTATTTGAAGATGGAGCAGATAC
TACTTCCCCAGAGACACCTGATTCTTCTGCTTCAAAAGTCCTCAAAAGAGAGGGAACTGATACAACTGCA
AAGACTAGCAAACTGCGGGGACTGAAGCCTAAGAAGGCACCGACAGCCCGAAAGACCACAACTCGGCGAC
CCAAGCCCACGCGCCCAGCCAGTACTGGGGTGGCTGGGGCCAGTAGCTCCCTGGGCCCCTCTGGCTCAGC
GTCAGCAGGTGAGCTGAGCAGCAGTGAGCCCAGCACCCCGGCTCAGACTCCGCTGGCAGCACCCATCATC
CCCACGCCGGTCCTCACCTCTCCTGGAGCAGTCCCCCCGCTTCCTTCCCCATCCAAGGAGGAGGAGGGAC
TAAGGGCTCAGGTGCGGGACCTGGAGGAGAAACTAGAGACCCTGAGACTGAAACGGGCAGAAGACAAAGC
AAAGCTAAAAGAGCTGGAGAAACACAAAATCCAGCTGGAGCAGGTGCAGGAATGGAAGAGCAAAATGCAG
GAGCAGCAGGCCGACCTGCAGCGGCGCCTCAAGGAGGCGAGAAAGGAAGCCAAGGAGGCGATGGAGGCAA
AGGAACGCTATATGGAGGAGATGGCTGATACTGCTGATGCCATTGAGATGGCCACTTTGGACAAGGAGAT
GGCTGAAGAGCGGGCTGAGTCCCTGCAGCAGGAGGTGGAGGCACTGAAGGAGCGGGTGGACGAGCTCACT
ACTGACTTAGAGATCCTCAAGGCTGAGATTGAAGAGAAGGGCTCAGATGGCGCTGCATCCAGTTATCAGC
TCAAGCAGCTTGAGGAGCAGAATGCCCGCCTGAAGGATGCCCTGGTGAGGATGCGGGATCTTTCTTCCTC
AGAGAAGCAGGAGCATGTGAAGCTCCAGAAGCTCATGGAAAAGAAGAACCAAGAGCTGGAAGTTGTGAGG
CAACAGCGGGAGCGTCTGCAGGAGGAGCTAAGCCAGGCAGAGAGCACCATTGATGAGCTCAAGGAGCAGG
TGGATGCTGCTCTGGGTGCTGAGGAGATGGTGGAGATGCTGACAGATCGGAACCTGAATCTGGAAGAGAA
AGTGCGCGAGTTGAGGGAGACTGTGGGAGACTTGGAAGCGATGAATGAGATGAACGATGAGCTGCAGGAG
AATGCACGTGAGACAGAACTGGAGCTGCGGGAGCAGCTGGACATGGCAGGCGCGCGGGTTCGTGAGGCCC
AGAAGCGTGTGGAGGCAGCCCAGGAGACGGTTGCAGACTACCAGCAGACCATCAAGAAGTACCGCCAGCT
GACCGCCCATCTACAGGATGTGAATCGGGAACTGACGAACCAGCAGGAAGCATCTGTGGAGAGGCAACAG
CAGCCACCTCCAGAGACCTTTGACTTCAAAATCAAGTTTGCTGAGACTAAGGCCCATGCCAAGGCAATTG
AGATGGAATTGAGGCAGATGGAGGTGGCCCAGGCCAATCGACACATGTCCCTGCTGACAGCCTTCATGCC
TGACAGCTTCCTTCGGCCAGGTGGGGACCATGACTGCGTTCTGGTGCTGTTGCTCATGCCTCGTCTCATT
TGCAAGGCAGAGCTGATCCGGAAGCAGGCCCAGGAGAAGTTTGAACTAAGTGAGAACTGTTCAGAGCGGC
CTGGGCTGCGAGGAGCTGCTGGGGAGCAACTCAGCTTTGCTGCTGGACTGGTGTACTCGCTGAGCCTGCT
GCAGGCCACGCTACACCGCTATGAGCATGCCCTCTCTCAGTGCAGTGTGGATGTGTATAAGAAAGTGGGC
AGCCTGTACCCTGAGATGAGTGCCCATGAGCGCTCCTTGGATTTCCTCATTGAACTGCTGCACAAGGATC
AGCTGGATGAGACTGTCAATGTGGAGCCTCTCACCAAGGCCATCAAGTACTATCAGCATCTGTACAGCAT
CCACCTTGCCGAACAGCCTGAGGACTGTACTATGCAGCTGGCTGACCACATTAAGTTCACGCAGAGTGCT
CTGGACTGCATGAGTGTGGAGGTAGGACGGCTGCGTGCCTTCTTGCAGGGTGGGCAGGAGGCTACAGATA
TTGCCCTCCTGCTCCGGGATCTGGAAACTTCATGCAGTGACATCCGCCAGTTCTGCAAGAAGATCCGAAG
GCGAATGCCAGGGACAGATGCTCCTTAAGACCCAGCTTTCTTGTACAAAGTTGGCATTATAAGAAAGCAT
TGCTTATCAATTTGTTGCAACGAACAGGTCACTATCAGTCAAAATAAAATCATTATTTGCCATCCAGCTG
ATATCCCCTATAGTGAGTCGTATTACATGGTCATAGCTGTTTCCTGGCAGCTCTGGCCCGTGTCTCAAAA
TCTCTGATGTTACATTGCACAAGATAAAAATATATCATCATGAACAATAAAACTGTCTGCTTACATAAAC
AGTAATACAAGGGGTGTTATGAGCCATATTCAACGGGAAACGTCGAGGCCGCGATTAAATTCCAACATGG
ATGCTGATTTATATGGGTATAAATGGGCTCGCGATAATGTCGGGCAATCAGGTGCGACAATCTATCGCTT
GTATGGGAAGCCCGATGCGCCAGAGTTGTTTCTGAAACATGGCAAAGGTAGCGTTGCCAATGATGTTACA
GATGAGATGGTCAGACTAAACTGGCTGACGGAATTTATGCCTCTTCCGACCATCAAGCATTTTATCCGTA
CTCCTGATGATGCATGGTTACTCACCACTGCGATCCCCGGAAAAACAGCATTCCAGGTATTAGAAGAATA
TCCTGATTCAGGTGAAAATATTGTTGATGCGCTGGCAGTGTTCCTGCGCCGGTTGCATTCGATTCCTGTT
TGTAATTGTCCTTTTAACAGCGATCGCGTATTTCGTCTCGCTCAGGCGCAATCACGAATGAATAACGGTT
TGGTTGATGCGAGTGATTTTGATGACGAGCGTAATGGCTGGCCTGTTGAACAAGTCTGGAAAGAAATGCA
TAAACTTTTGCCATTCTCACCGGATTCAGTCGTCACTCATGGTGATTTCTCACTTGATAACCTTATTTTT
GACGAGGGGAAATTAATAGGTTGTATTGATGTTGGACGAGTCGGAATCGCAGACCGATACCAGGATCTTG
CCATCCTATGGAACTGCCTCGGTGAGTTTTCTCCTTCATTACAGAAACGGCTTTTTCAAAAATATGGTAT
TGATAATCCTGATATGAATAAATTGCAGTTTCATTTGATGCTCGATGAGTTTTTCTAATCAGAATTGGTT
AATTGGTTGTAACACTGGCAGAGCATTACGCTGACTTGACGGGACGGCGCAAGCTCATGACCAAAATCCC
TTAACGTGAGTTACGCGTCGTTCCACTGAGCGTCAGACCCCGTAGAAAAGATCAAAGGATCTTCTTGAGA
TCCTTTTTTTCTGCGCGTAATCTGCTGCTTGCAAACAAAAAAACCACCGCTACCAGCGGTGGTTTGTTTG
CCGGATCAAGAGCTACCAACTCTTTTTCCGAAGGTAACTGGCTTCAGCAGAGCGCAGATACCAAATACTG
TTCTTCTAGTGTAGCCGTAGTTAGGCCACCACTTCAAGAACTCTGTAGCACCGCCTACATACCTCGCTCT
GCTAATCCTGTTACCAGTGGCTGCTGCCAGTGGCGATAAGTCGTGTCTTACCGGGTTGGACTCAAGACGA
TAGTTACCGGATAAGGCGCAGCGGTCGGGCTGAACGGGGGGTTCGTGCACACAGCCCAGCTTGGAGCGAA
CGACCTACACCGAACTGAGATACCTACAGCGTGAGCTATGAGAAAGCGCCACGCTTCCCGAAGGGAGAAA
GGCGGACAGGTATCCGGTAAGCGGCAGGGTCGGAACAGGAGAGCGCACGAGGGAGCTTCCAGGGGGAAAC
GCCTGGTATCTTTATAGTCCTGTCGGGTTTCGCCACCTCTGACTTGAGCGTCGATTTTTGTGATGCTCGT
CAGGGGGGCGGAGCCTATGGAAAAACGCCAGCAACGCGGCCTTTTTACGGTTCCTGGCCTTTTGCTGGCC
TTTTGCTCACATGTT
Features (pLannotate 1.2.2; 11 found; start..end, strand, type, name):
    121..213     +  CDS            lacI (fragment): lac repressor; lacI; The lac repressor binds to the lac operator to inhibit transcription in E. coli. This inhibition can be relieved by adding lactose or isopropyl-β-D-thiogalactopyranoside (IPTG).
    268..295     -  terminator     rrnB T2 terminator: transcription terminator T2 from the E. coli rrnB gene
    427..470     +  terminator     rrnB T1 terminator: Escherichia coli rrnB; transcription terminator T1 from the E. coli rrnB gene
    517..553     -  CDS            lacZα (fragment): LacZα fragment of β-galactosidase; lacZ fragment
    569..668     +  protein_bind   attL1: mutant version of attL; recombination site for the Gateway® LR reaction LR Clonase™
    671..1366    +  CDS            mKate2: mKate2 is a basic (constitutively fluorescent) red fluorescent protein published in 2009, derived from Entacmaea quadricolor. It is reported to be a rapidly-maturing monomer with moderate acid sensitivity.
   1373..3823    +  CDS            DCTN1 (fragment): DCTN1_HUMAN - Experimental evidence at protein level: Swiss-Prot protein existence level 1. Plays a key role in dynein-mediated retrograde transport of vesicles and organelles along microtubules by recruiting and tethering dynein to microtubules. Binds to both dynein and microtubules providing a link between specific cargos, microtubules and dynein. Essential for targeting dynein to microtubule plus ends, recruiting dynein to membranous cargos and enhancing dynein processivity (the ability to move along a microtubule for a long distance without falling off the track). Can also act as a brake t
   3810..3909    -  protein_bind   attL2: mutant version of attL; recombination site for the Gateway® LR reaction LR Clonase™
   3927..3945    -  promoter       T7 promoter: promoter for bacteriophage T7 RNA polymerase
   4079..4888    +  CDS            KanR: aminoglycoside phosphotransferase; aph(3')-Ia; confers resistance to kanamycin in bacteria or G418 (Geneticin®) in eukaryotes
   5035..5623    +  rep_origin     ori: high-copy-number ColE1/pMB1/pBR322/pUC origin of replication
