[The description below was written by a language model from this plasmid's Addgene catalogue record and pLannotate feature annotations shown in this document.]
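Description:
pME mKate2-dynactin1-811 is a Gateway middle-entry clone built on the pDONR221 (P1-P2) backbone, about 5.7 kb in the sequenced record. It is propagated in E. coli from a high-copy ColE1/pUC-type origin and selected with kanamycin through an aminoglycoside phosphotransferase (KanR) gene. Although catalogued as a bacterial expression vector, it carries no promoter positioned to drive the insert. The only annotated promoter is a T7 promoter lying outside attL2 on the opposite strand. The rrnB T1 and T2 terminators upstream of attL1 are standard donor-vector elements that insulate the cassette from read-through transcription. The short lacI and lacZα fragments are backbone remnants with no evident functional role.

The payload sits between attL1 and attL2 and consists of the monomeric red fluorescent protein mKate2 fused to the N terminus of a truncated human DCTN1, the p150Glued subunit of dynactin, limited to amino acids 1-811. Dynactin is a cofactor of cytoplasmic dynein that links the motor to microtubules and cargo. According to the record, this truncation acts as a dominant negative, so its expression is intended to interfere with dynein-dependent processes while the red tag marks expressing cells. The depositor notes that sequence differences found in the dynactin portion are not considered functionally significant.

Because the attL sites are substrates for the LR Clonase reaction, the fusion cassette can be transferred into a compatible destination vector, which then supplies the promoter, polyadenylation signal and any host-specific elements. The record does not specify which destination vectors or target organisms were used.
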