Addgene plasmid #105971: pME mKate2-dynactin1-811
Purpose: entry clone for gateway cloning, p150Glued subunit of dynactin, cofactor of dynein, dominant negative truncation, amino acids 1-811
Depositing lab: Caren Norden. Depositing organization: Max Planck Institute of Molecular Cell Biology and Genetics. Publication: Non-canonical features of the Golgi apparatus in bipolar epithelial neural stem cells. Taverna E, Mora-Bermudez F, Strzyz PJ, Florio M, Icha J, Haffner C, Norden C, Wilsch-Brauninger M, Huttner WB. Sci Rep. 2016 Feb 16;6:21206. doi: 10.1038/srep21206. PubMed 26879757.
Backbone
  Vector backbone: p_DONR221(P1-P2)
  Vector type: Bacterial Expression
Growth in bacteria
  Bacterial resistance: Kanamycin, 50 μg/mL
  Growth temperature: 37°C
  Growth strain: DH5alpha
  Copy number: High Copy
Gene/Insert
  Gene/Insert name: dynactin1-811
  Species: H. sapiens (human)
  Mutation: contains only amino acids 1-811
  Entrez Gene: DCTN1 (a.k.a. DAP-150, DP-150, P135)
  Tag / fusion protein: mKate2 (N terminal on insert)
  Cloning method: Gateway Cloning
Terms and licenses: Academic/Nonprofit Terms; Industry Terms: Not Available to Industry
Depositor comments: The depositor notes that the mutations found in dynactin are not of functional concern.
How to cite: pME mKate2-dynactin1-811 was a gift from Caren Norden (Addgene plasmid # 105971 ; http://n2t.net/addgene:105971 ; RRID:Addgene_105971)
